>Addgene plasmid #55198 | P2-ECFP-pA (Construct 6) | addgene full sequence | sequence record 288207 | Addgene NGS Result
GTCCAACCCGGTAAGACACGACTTATCGCCACTGGCAGCAGCCACTGGTAACAGGATTAGCAGAGCGAGG
TATGTAGGCGGTGCTACAGAGTTCTTGAAGTGGTGGCCTAACTACGGCTACACTAGAAGAACAGTATTTG
GTATCTGCGCTCTGCTGAAGCCAGTTACCTTCGGAAAAAGAGTTGGTAGCTCTTGATCCGGCAAACAAAC
CACCGCTGGTAGCGGTGGTTTTTTTGTTTGCAAGCAGCAGATTACGCGCAGAAAAAAAGGATCTCAAGAA
GATCCTTTGATCTTTTCTACGGGGTCTGACGCTCAGTGGAACGAAAACTCACGTTAAGGGATTTTGGTCA
TGAGATTATCAAAAAGGATCTTCACCTAGATCCTTTTAAATTAAAAATGAAGTTTTAAATCAATCTAAAG
TATATATGAGTAAACTTGGTCTGACAGTTACCAATGCTTAATCAGTGAGGCACCTATCTCAGCGATCTGT
CTATTTCGTTCATCCATAGTTGCCTGACTCCCCGTCGTGTAGATAACTACGATACGGGAGGGCTTACCAT
CTGGCCCCAGTGCTGCAATGATACCGCGAGACCCACGCTCACCGGCTCCAGATTTATCAGCAATAAACCA
GCCAGCCGGAAGGGCCGAGCGCAGAAGTGGTCCTGCAACTTTATCCGCCTCCATCCAGTCTATTAATTGT
TGCCGGGAAGCTAGAGTAAGTAGTTCGCCAGTTAATAGTTTGCGCAACGTTGTTGCCATTGCTACAGGCA
TCGTGGTGTCACGCTCGTCGTTTGGTATGGCTTCATTCAGCTCCGGTTCCCAACGATCAAGGCGAGTTAC
ATGATCCCCCATGTTGTGCAAAAAAGCGGTTAGCTCCTTCGGTCCTCCGATCGTTGTCAGAAGTAAGTTG
GCCGCAGTGTTATCACTCATGGTTATGGCAGCACTGCATAATTCTCTTACTGTCATGCCATCCGTAAGAT
GCTTTTCTGTGACTGGTGAGTACTCAACCAAGTCATTCTGAGAATAGTGTATGCGGCGACCGAGTTGCTC
TTGCCCGGCGTCAATACGGGATAATACCGCGCCACATAGCAGAACTTTAAAAGTGCTCATCATTGGAAAA
CGTTCTTCGGGGCGAAAACTCTCAAGGATCTTACCGCTGTTGAGATCCAGTTCGATGTAACCCACTCGTG
CACCCAACTGATCTTCAGCATCTTTTACTTTCACCAGCGTTTCTGGGTGAGCAAAAACAGGAAGGCAAAA
TGCCGCAAAAAAGGGAATAAGGGCGACACGGAAATGTTGAATACTCATACTCTTCCTTTTTCAATATTAT
TGAAGCATTTATCAGGGTTATTGTCTCATGAGCGGATACATATTTGAATGTATTTAGAAAAATAAACAAA
TAGGGGTTCCGCGCACATTTCCCCGAAAAGTGCCACCTG
[124 nt withheld, positions 1440-1563]
C
[91 nt withheld, positions 1565-1655]
A
[49 nt withheld, positions 1657-1705]
CCTTTGACGTTGGAGTCCACGTTCTTT
[37 nt withheld, positions 1733-1769]
ACCCTATCTCGGTCTATTCTTTTGATTTATAAGGGATTTTGCCGATTTCGGCCTATTGGTTAAAAAATGA
GCTGATTTAACAAAAATTTAACGCGAATTTTAACAAAATATTAACGCTTACAATTTGCCATTCGCCATTC
AGGCTGCGCAACTGTTGGGAAGGGCGATCGGTGCGGGCCTCTTCGCTATTACGCCAGCCCAAGCTACCAT
GATAAGTAAGTAATATTAAGGTACGGGAGGTACTTGGAGCGGCCGCAATAAATATCTTTATTTTCATTAC
ATCTGTGTGTTGGTTTTTTGTGTGAATCGATAGTACTAACATACGCTCTCCATCAAAACAAAACGAAACA
AAACAAACTAGCAAAATAGGCTGTCCCCAGTGCAAGTGCAGGTGCCAGAACATTTCTCTATCGATAGCTA
GCCCAGGACAGTACTCCGACTTACTTAATATTTTCAGGCTAGCCCAGGACAGTACTCCGACTTACTTAAT
ATTTTCAGGCTAGCCCAGGACAGTACTCCGACTTACTTAATATTTTCAGGCTAGCCCAGGACAGTACTCC
GACTTACTTAATATTTTCAGGCTAGCCCAGGACAGTACTCCGACTTACTTAATATTTTCAGGCTAGCCCA
GGACAGTACTCCGACTTACTTAATATTTTCAGGCTAGCCCAGGACAGTACTCCGACTAACTTAATATTTT
CAGGCTAGCCCAGGACAGTACTCCGACTTACTAATATTTTCAGCTAGCGGGGGGCTATAAAAGGGGGTGG
GGGCGTTCGTCCTGCTATCTAGCGTCGCGTTGACCATGGTGAGCAAGGGCGAGGAGCTGTTCACCGGGGT
GGTGCCCATCCTGGTCGAGCTGGACGGCGACGTAAACGGCCACAAGTTCAGCGTGTCCGGCGAGGGCGAG
GGCGATGCCACCTACGGCAAGCTGACCCTGAAGTTCATCTGCACCACCGGCAAGCTGCCCGTGCCCTGGC
CCACCCTCGTGACCACCCTGACCTGGGGCGTGCAGTGCTTCGCCCGCTACCCCGACCACATGAAGCAGCA
CGACTTCTTCAAGTCCGCCATGCCCGAAGGCTACGTCCAGGAGCGCACCATCTTCTTCAAGGACGACGGC
AACTACAAGACCCGCGCCGAGGTGAAGTTCGAGGGCGACACCCTGGTGAACCGCATCGAGCTGAAGGGCA
TCGACTTCAAGGAGGACGGCAACATCCTGGGGCACAAGCTGGAGTACAACGCCATCAGCGACAACGTCTA
TATCACCGCCGACAAGCAGAAGAACGGCATCAAGGCCAACTTCAAGATCCGCCACAACATCGAGGACGGC
AGCGTGCAGCTCGCCGACCACTACCAGCAGAACACCCCCATCGGCGACGGCCCCGTGCTGCTGCCCGACA
ACCACTACCTGAGCACCCAGTCCAAGCTGAGCAAAGACCCCAACGAGAAGCGCGATCACATGGTCCTGCT
GGAGTTCGTGACCGCCGCCGGGATCACTCTCGGCATGGACGAGCTGTACAAGTAAGGCCGGCCGCTTCGA
GCAGACATGATAAGATACATTGATGAGTTTGGACAAACCACAACTAGAATGCAGTGAAAAAAATGCTTTA
TTTGTGAAATTTGTGATGCTATTGCTTTATTTGTAACCATTATAAGCTGCAATAAACAAGTTAACAACAA
CAATTGCATTCATTTTATGTTTCAGGTTCAGGGGGAGGTGTGGGAGGTTTTTTAAAGCAAGTAAAACCTC
TACAAATGTGGTAAAATCGATAAGGATCGAGTATGTCGACCGATGCCCTTGAGAGCCTTCAACCCAGTCA
GCTCCTTCCGGTGGGCGCGGGGCATGACTATCGTCGCCGCACTTATGACTGTCTTCTTTATCATGCAACT
CGTAGGACAGGTGCCGGCAGCGCTCTTCCGCTTCCTCGCTCACTGACTCGCTGCGCTCGGTCGTTCGGCT
GCGGCGAGCGGTATCAGCTCACTCAAAGGCGGTAATACGGTTATCCACAGAATCAGGGGATAACGCAGGA
AAGAACATGTGAGCAAAAGGCCAGCAAAAGGCCAGGAACCGTAAAAAGGCCGCGTTGCTGGCGTTTTTCC
ATAGGCTCCGCCCCCCTGACGAGCATCACAAAAATCGACGCTCAAGTCAGAGGTGGCGAAACCCGACAGG
ACTATAAAGATACCAGGCGTTTCCCCCTGGAAGCTCCCTCGTGCGCTCTCCTGTTCCGACCCTGCCGCTT
ACCGGATACCTGTCCGCCTTTCTCCCTTCGGGAAGCGTGGCGCTTTCTCATAGCTCACGCTGTAGGTATC
TCAGTTCGGTGTAGGTCGTTCGCTCCAAGCTGGGCTGTGTGCACGAACCCCCCGTTCAGCCCGACCGCTG
CGCCTTATCCGGTAACTATCGTCTTGA
Features (pLannotate 1.2.2; 11 found; start..end, strand, type, name):
    448..1308    -  CDS            AmpR: β-lactamase; bla; confers resistance to ampicillin, carbenicillin, and related antibiotics
   1309..1413    -  promoter       AmpR promoter: bla
   1440..1868    +  rep_origin     f1 ori (sequence partly withheld): f1 bacteriophage origin of replication; arrow indicates direction of (+) strand synthesis
   1900..1967    -  CDS            lacZα (fragment): LacZα fragment of β-galactosidase; lacZ fragment
   2029..2073    +  polyA_signal   poly(A) signal (fragment): synthetic polyadenylation signal
   2087..2178    +  misc_feature   pause site: RNA polymerase II transcriptional pause signal from the human α2 globin gene
   2575..3294    +  CDS            mCerulean: enhanced monomeric variant of CFP (Rizzo et al., 2004) mammalian codon-optimized
   3320..3441    -  polyA_signal   SV40 poly(A) signal: SV40 polyadenylation signal
   3464..3532    -  CDS            large T antigen (fragment): large T antigen from SV40 (simian virus 40)
   3554..3685    +  CDS            TcR (fragment): tetracycline efflux protein; tet; confers resistance to tetracycline
   3865..277     -  rep_origin     ori (across the origin): high-copy-number ColE1/pMB1/pBR322/pUC origin of replication
