[The description below was written by a language model from this plasmid's Addgene catalogue record and pLannotate feature annotations shown in this document.]
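Description:
P2-ECFP-pA (Construct 6) is a mammalian reporter plasmid for synthetic biology, built on the pGL2-Luc backbone with the luciferase reading frame replaced by a cyan fluorescent protein. It is propagated in E. coli through a high-copy ColE1/pUC-type origin and selected with ampicillin via the β-lactamase gene and its native promoter. An f1 phage origin is also present. Short fragments of lacZα, the tetracycline resistance gene and SV40 large T antigen appear in the annotation and look like non-functional backbone remnants. The catalogue lists a total size of about 4.2 kb, and the sequenced record is slightly shorter at roughly 4.18 kb.

The payload is a mammalian codon-optimized mCerulean coding sequence, a monomeric enhanced CFP variant that the plasmid name labels ECFP, followed by an SV40 polyadenylation signal. According to the catalogue, expression is driven by a minimal adenovirus major late promoter within a synthetic promoter called P2 that responds to guide RNA 2. The feature table does not annotate this promoter. An unannotated stretch of roughly 400 bp lies immediately upstream of mCerulean and presumably contains it, but the number and arrangement of gRNA target sites are not stated. Upstream of that region sit a synthetic poly(A) signal fragment and the human α2-globin RNA polymerase II pause site, standard pGL-series elements that limit read-through transcription from the backbone and so help keep basal reporter output low.

The plasmid serves as a fluorescent readout in human cells for CRISPR/Cas-based transcriptional regulation. Cyan fluorescence should report the presence of gRNA2 together with a Cas-derived transcriptional regulator, neither of which is encoded on this construct. This lets it act as one output channel in multiplexed, programmable gene circuits.
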