Addgene plasmid #55198: P2-ECFP-pA (Construct 6)
Purpose: Synthetic promoter responsive to gRNA2
Depositing lab: Timothy Lu. Depositing organization: Massachusetts Institute of Technology. Publication: Multiplexed and Programmable Regulation of Gene Networks with an Integrated RNA and CRISPR/Cas Toolkit in Human Cells. Nissim L, Perli SD, Fridkin A, Perez-Pinera P, Lu TK. Mol Cell. 2014 May 14. pii: S1097-2765(14)00355-4. doi: 10.1016/j.molcel.2014.04.022. PubMed 24837679.
Backbone
  Vector backbone: pGL2-Luc (Addgene #26280)
  Backbone size w/o insert (bp): 3500
  Total vector size (bp): 4215
  Vector type: Mammalian Expression, Synthetic Biology
Growth in bacteria
  Bacterial resistance: Ampicillin, 100 μg/mL
  Growth temperature: 37°C
  Growth strain: DH5alpha
  Copy number: Unknown
Gene/Insert
  Gene/Insert name: mCerulean
  Species: H. sapiens (human)
  Insert size (bp): 717
  GenBank ID: KJ796489
  Promoter: Minimal Ade MLP
  Cloning method: Ligation Independent Cloning
  Sequencing primers: 5′ TGCGCAACTGTTGGGAAGGGCGATCGGTGCGGGCC; 3′ AGTGCGGCGACGATAGTCATGCCCC
Terms and licenses: Academic/Nonprofit Terms; Industry Terms: Not Available to Industry
Depositor comments: Please see http://www.rle.mit.edu/sbg/resources/ for more information.
How to cite: P2-ECFP-pA (Construct 6) was a gift from Timothy Lu (Addgene plasmid # 55198 ; http://n2t.net/addgene:55198 ; RRID:Addgene_55198)
