>Addgene plasmid #55198 | P2-ECFP-pA (Construct 6) | addgene partial sequence | sequence record 89768 | EBV-rev 5'-GTGGTTTGTCCAAACTCATC-3'
GCCTTACTTGTACAGCTCGTCCATGCCGAGAGTGATCCCGGCGGCGGTCACGAACTCCAGCAGGACCATG
TGATCGCGCTTCTCGTTGGGGTCTTTGCTCAGCTTGGACTGGGTGCTCAGGTAGTGGTTGTCGGGCAGCA
GCACGGGGCCGTCGCCGATGGGGGTGTTCTGCTGGTAGTGGTCGGCGAGCTGCACGCTGCCGTCCTCGAT
GTTGTGGCGGATCTTGAAGTTGGCCTTGATGCCGTTCTTCTGCTTGTCGGCGGTGATATAGACGTTGTCG
CTGATGGCGTTGTACTCCAGCTTGTGCCCCAGGATGTTGCCGTCCTCCTTGAAGTCGATGCCCTTCAGCT
CGATGCGGTTCACCAGGGTGTCGCCCTCGAACTTCACCTCGGCGCGGGTCTTGTAGTTGCCGTCGTCCTT
GAAGAAGATGGTGCGCTCCTGGACGTAGCCTTCGGGCATGGCGGACTTGAAGAAGTCGTGCTGCTTCATG
TGGTCGGGGTAGCGGGCGAAGCACTGCACGCCCCAGGTCAGGGTGGTCACGAGGGTGGGCCAGGGCACGG
GCAGCTTGCCGGTGGTGCAGATGAACTTCAGGGTCAGCTTGCCGTAGGTGGCATCGCCCTCGCCCTCGCC
GGACACGCTGAACTTGTGGCCGTTTACGTCGCCGTCCAGCTCGACCAGGATGGGCACCACCCCGGTGAAC
AGCTCCTCGCCCTTGCTCACCATGGTCAACGCGACGCTAGATAGCAGGACGAACGCCCCCACCCCCTTTT
ATAGCCCCCCGCTAGCTGAAAATATTAGTAAGTCGGAGTACTGTCCTGGGCTAGCCT
