>Addgene plasmid #55198 | P2-ECFP-pA (Construct 6) | addgene partial sequence | sequence record 89975 | pUC-3 5'-GCCATTCGCCATTCAGGCTGCGCAACTGTT-3'
CTTCGCTATTACGCCAGCCCAAGCTACCATGATAAGTAAGTAATATTAAGGTACGGGAGGTACTTGGAGC
GGCCGCAATAAATATCTTTATTTTCATTACATCTGTGTGTTGGTTTTTTGTGTGAATCGATAGTACTAAC
ATACGCTCTCCATCAAAACAAAACGAAACAAAACAAACTAGCAAAATAGGCTGTCCCCAGTGCAAGTGCA
GGTGCCAGAACATTTCTCTATCGATAGCTAGCCCAGGACAGTACTCCGACTTACTTAATATTTTCAGGCT
AGCCCAGGACAGTACTCCGACTTACTTAATATTTTCAGGCTAGCCCAGGACAGTACTCCGACTTACTTAA
TATTTTCAGGCTAGCCCAGGACAGTACTCCGACTTACTTAATATTTTCAGGCTAGCCCAGGACAGTACTC
CGACTTACTTAATATTTTCAGGCTAGCCCAGGACAGTACTCCGACTTACTTAATATTTTCAGGCTAGCCC
AGGACAGTACTCCGACTAACTTAATATTTTCAGGCTAGCCCAGGACAGTACTCCGACTTACTAATATTTT
CAGCTAGCGGGGGGCTATAAAAGGGGGTGGGGGCGTTCGTCCTGCTATCTAGCGTCGCGTTGACCATGGT
GAGCAAGGGCGAGGAGCTGTTCACCGGGGTGGTGCCCATCCTGGTCGAGCTGGACGGCGACGTAAACGGC
CACAAGTTCAGCGTGTCCGGCGAGGGCGAGGGCGATGCCACCTACGGCAAGCTGACCCTGAAGTTCATCT
GCACCACCGGCAAGCTGCCCGTGCCCTGGCCCACCCTCGTGACCACCCTGACCTGGGGCGTGCAGTGCTT
CGCCCGCTACCCCGACCACATGAAGCAGCAC
